Addgene plasmid #141952: TFORF2163
Purpose: Lentiviral vector for overexpressing transcription factor ORFs with unique 24-bp barcodes. Barcodes facilitate identification of transcription factors in pooled screens.
Depositing lab: Feng Zhang. Depositing organization: Broad Institute. Publication: A transcription factor atlas of directed differentiation. Joung J, Ma S, Tay T, Geiger-Schuller KR, Kirchgatterer PC, Verdine VK, Guo B, Arias-Garcia MA, Allen WE, Singh A, Kuksenko O, Abudayyeh OO, Gootenberg JS, Fu Z, Macrae RK, Buenrostro JD, Regev A, Zhang F. Cell. 2023 Jan 5;186(1):209-229.e26. doi: 10.1016/j.cell.2022.11.026. PubMed 36608654.
Backbone
  Vector backbone: pLX_TRC317
  Backbone manufacturer: Broad Institute Genetic Perturbation Platform
  Backbone size w/o insert (bp): 8264
  Vector type: Mammalian Expression, Lentiviral
  Selectable markers: Puromycin
Growth in bacteria
  Bacterial resistance: Ampicillin, 100 μg/mL
  Growth temperature: 37°C
  Growth strain: NEB Stable
  Copy number: High Copy
Gene/Insert
  Gene/Insert name: GRHL2
  Species: H. sapiens (human)
  Insert size (bp): 1931
  Entrez Gene: GRHL2 (a.k.a. BOM, DFNA28, ECTDS, PPCD4, TFCP2L3)
  Promoter: EF1a
  Cloning method: Unknown
  Sequencing primers: 5′ GGGTGGAGACTGAAGTTAGGCCAG; 3′ CACATAGCGTAAAAGGAGCAACATAG
Terms and licenses: Academic/Nonprofit Terms; Industry Terms: Not Available to Industry
Depositor comments: XM_011517306,XM_011517305,ENST00000395927 . The transcription factor ORF portion of this plasmid was synthesized by Genewiz. Please test multiple small colonies in case of plasmid recombination. To make this collection available in a timely manner, a portion of this collection was not fully sequenced by Addgene. If an Addgene verified full plasmid sequence is not available, please contact us prior to placing an order to request the full sequence.
How to cite: TFORF2163 was a gift from Feng Zhang (Addgene plasmid # 141952 ; http://n2t.net/addgene:141952 ; RRID:Addgene_141952)
