[The description below was written by a language model from this plasmid's Addgene catalogue record and pLannotate feature annotations shown in this document.]
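Description:
TFORF2163 is a lentiviral mammalian expression plasmid built on the pLX_TRC317 backbone and carrying the human transcription factor GRHL2 as a barcoded open reading frame. It belongs to a collection of transcription factor ORF constructs in which each clone carries a unique 24-bp barcode, so that the factor delivered to a given cell can be identified in pooled overexpression screens. The sequenced record is about 10.2 kb. In bacteria the plasmid is maintained through a high-copy ColE1/pUC-type origin and selected with ampicillin via β-lactamase. An f1 origin and remnants of a lac/T7/T3 cloning region are also present in the backbone. The depositor notes that the plasmid may recombine, as LTR-containing vectors can.

The viral portion follows a third-generation, self-inactivating design. An RSV promoter drives a truncated HIV-1 5' LTR, followed by the Ψ packaging signal with a partial gag sequence, the Rev response element for Rev-dependent nuclear export of the genomic RNA, and a cPPT/CTS element. The ΔU3 3' LTR inactivates viral promoter activity after integration. Within the provirus, an SV40 early promoter and origin region sits upstream of the puromycin N-acetyltransferase gene, allowing selection of transduced cells. A separate EF-1α promoter provides strong constitutive expression of the GRHL2 coding sequence. A WPRE downstream of the ORF enhances transcript stability and expression. The barcode is not annotated in the feature table, so its exact position is not stated. A short U6 promoter fragment annotated between the ORF and the WPRE appears to be only a partial match. The ORF portion was produced by gene synthesis and is linked by the depositor to specific GRHL2 transcript isoforms.
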