Features (pLannotate 1.2.2; 31 found; start..end, strand, type, name):
      5..231     +  promoter       RSV promoter: Rous sarcoma virus enhancer/promoter
    232..412     +  LTR            5' LTR (truncated): truncated 5' long terminal repeat (LTR) from HIV-1
    459..584     +  misc_feature   HIV-1 Ψ: packaging signal of human immunodeficiency virus type 1
    568..931     +  CDS            HIV-1 gag (fragment): gag protein from human immunodeficiency virus 1; gag
   1077..1310    +  misc_feature   RRE: The Rev response element (RRE) of HIV-1 allows for Rev-dependent mRNA export from the nucleus to the cytoplasm.
   1687..1713    +  CDS            Rev (fragment): human immunodeficiency virus 1 (HIV-1) Rev protein; rev; enhances nuclear export of unspliced and incompletely spliced viral mRNAs
   1720..1743    +  promoter       SV40 promoter (fragment): SV40 early promoter
   1744..1815    +  promoter       SV40 promoter (fragment): SV40 enhancer and early promoter
   1839..1974    +  rep_origin     SV40 ori: SV40 origin of replication
   2020..2616    +  CDS            PuroR (fragment): puromycin N-acetyltransferase; pac from Streptomyces; confers resistance to puromycin
   2665..2782    +  misc_feature   cPPT/CTS: central polypurine tract and central termination sequence of HIV-1
   2847..2913    +  CDS            small t antigen (fragment): SV40 (simian virus 40) small t antigen
   2920..4098    +  promoter       EF-1α promoter: strong constitutive promoter for human elongation factor EF-1α
   4115..5941    +  CDS            GRHL2: GRHL2_HUMAN - Also known as BOM, TFCP2L3. Experimental evidence at protein level: Swiss-Prot protein existence level 1. Transcription factor playing an important role in primary neurulation and in epithelial development (PubMed:29309642, PubMed:25152456). Binds directly to the consensus DNA sequence 5'- AACCGGTT-3' acting as an activator and repressor on distinct target genes (By similarity). During embryogenesis, plays unique and cooperative roles with GRHL3 in establishing distinct zones of primary neurulation. Essential for closure 3 (rostral end of the forebrain), functions cooperatively w
   5957..6010    +  promoter       U6 promoter (fragment): RNA polymerase III promoter for human U6 snRNA
   6052..6640    +  misc_feature   WPRE: woodchuck hepatitis virus posttranscriptional regulatory element
   6691..6710    +  misc_feature   cPPT/CTS (fragment): central polypurine tract and central termination sequence of HIV-1
   6712..6945    +  LTR            3' LTR (ΔU3): self-inactivating 3' long terminal repeat (LTR) from HIV-1
   7023..7144    +  polyA_signal   SV40 poly(A) signal: SV40 polyadenylation signal
   7184..7319    +  rep_origin     SV40 ori: SV40 origin of replication
   7340..7358    -  promoter       T7 promoter: promoter for bacteriophage T7 RNA polymerase
   7366..7521    +  CDS            lacZα (fragment): LacZα fragment of β-galactosidase; lacZ fragment
   7526..7954    +  rep_origin     f1 ori (sequence partly withheld): f1 bacteriophage origin of replication; arrow indicates direction of (+) strand synthesis
   8007..8111    +  promoter       AmpR promoter: bla
   8112..8972    +  CDS            AmpR: β-lactamase; bla; confers resistance to ampicillin, carbenicillin, and related antibiotics
   9143..9731    +  rep_origin     ori: high-copy-number ColE1/pMB1/pBR322/pUC origin of replication
   9914..10006   +  CDS            lacI (fragment): lac repressor; lacI; The lac repressor binds to the lac operator to inhibit transcription in E. coli. This inhibition can be relieved by adding lactose or isopropyl-β-D-thiogalactopyranoside (IPTG).
  10019..10040   +  protein_bind   CAP binding site: CAP binding activates transcription in the presence of cAMP. E. coli catabolite activator protein
  10055..10085   +  promoter       lac promoter: promoter for the E. coli lac operon
  10093..10109   +  protein_bind   lac operator: The lac repressor binds to the lac operator to inhibit transcription in E. coli. This inhibition can be relieved by adding lactose or isopropyl-β-D-thiogalactopyranoside (IPTG). lac repressor encoded by lacI
  10154..10172   +  promoter       T3 promoter: promoter for bacteriophage T3 RNA polymerase
>Addgene plasmid #141952 | TFORF2163 | addgene full sequence | sequence record 395882 | Addgene NGS Result
TTAATGTAGTCTTATGCAATACTCTTGTAGTCTTGCAACATGGTAACGATGAGTTAGCAACATGCCTTAC
AAGGAGAGAAAAAGCACCGTGCATGCCGATTGGTGGAAGTAAGGTGGTACGATCGTGCCTTATTAGGAAG
GCAACAGACGGGTCTGACATGGATTGGACGAACCACTGAATTGCCGCATTGCAGAGATATTGTATTTAAG
TGCCTAGCTCGATACATAAACGGGTCTCTCTGGTTAGACCAGATCTGAGCCTGGGAGCTCTCTGGCTAAC
TAGGGAACCCACTGCTTAAGCCTCAATAAAGCTTGCCTTGAGTGCTTCAAGTAGTGTGTGCCCGTCTGTT
GTGTGACTCTGGTAACTAGAGATCCCTCAGACCCTTTTAGTCAGTGTGGAAAATCTCTAGCAGTGGCGCC
CGAACAGGGACTTGAAAGCGAAAGGGAAACCAGAGGAGCTCTCTCGACGCAGGACTCGGCTTGCTGAAGC
GCGCACGGCAAGAGGCGAGGGGCGGCGACTGGTGAGTACGCCAAAAATTTTGACTAGCGGAGGCTAGAAG
GAGAGAGATGGGTGCGAGAGCGTCAGTATTAAGCGGGGGAGAATTAGATCGCGATGGGAAAAAATTCGGT
TAAGGCCAGGGGGAAAGAAAAAATATAAATTAAAACATATAGTATGGGCAAGCAGGGAGCTAGAACGATT
CGCAGTTAATCCTGGCCTGTTAGAAACATCAGAAGGCTGTAGACAAATACTGGGACAGCTACAACCATCC
CTTCAGACAGGATCAGAAGAACTTAGATCATTATATAATACAGTAGCAACCCTCTATTGTGTGCATCAAA
GGATAGAGATAAAAGACACCAAGGAAGCTTTAGACAAGATAGAGGAAGAGCAAAACAAAAGTAAGACCAC
CGCACAGCAAGCGGCCGCTGATCTTCAGACCTGGAGGAGGAGATATGAGGGACAATTGGAGAAGTGAATT
ATATAAATATAAAGTAGTAAAAATTGAACCATTAGGAGTAGCACCCACCAAGGCAAAGAGAAGAGTGGTG
CAGAGAGAAAAAAGAGCAGTGGGAATAGGAGCTTTGTTCCTTGGGTTCTTGGGAGCAGCAGGAAGCACTA
TGGGCGCAGCGTCAATGACGCTGACGGTACAGGCCAGACAATTATTGTCTGGTATAGTGCAGCAGCAGAA
CAATTTGCTGAGGGCTATTGAGGCGCAACAGCATCTGTTGCAACTCACAGTCTGGGGCATCAAGCAGCTC
CAGGCAAGAATCCTGGCTGTGGAAAGATACCTAAAGGATCAACAGCTCCTGGGGATTTGGGGTTGCTCTG
GAAAACTCATTTGCACCACTGCTGTGCCTTGGAATGCTAGTTGGAGTAATAAATCTCTGGAACAGATTTG
GAATCACACGACCTGGATGGAGTGGGACAGAGAAATTAACAATTACACAAGCTTAATACACTCCTTAATT
GAAGAATCGCAAAACCAGCAAGAAAAGAATGAACAAGAATTATTGGAATTAGATAAATGGGCAAGTTTGT
GGAATTGGTTTAACATAACAAATTGGCTGTGGTATATAAAATTATTCATAATGATAGTAGGAGGCTTGGT
AGGTTTAAGAATAGTTTTTGCTGTACTTTCTATAGTGAATAGAGTTAGGCAGGGATATTCACCATTATCG
TTTCAGACCCACCTCCCAACCCCGAGGGGACCCATGCATTGCATCTCAATTAGTCAGCAACCAGGTGTGG
AAAGTCCCCAGGCTCCCCAGCAGGCAGAAGTATGCAAAGCATGCGTCTCAATTAGTCAGCAACCATAGTC
CCGCCCCTAACTCCGCCCATCCCGCCCCTAACTCCGCCCAGTTCCGCCCATTCTCCGCCCCATGGCTGAC
TAATTTTTTTTATTTATGCAGAGGCCGAGGCCGCCTCGGCCTCTGAGCTATTCCAGAAGTAGTGAGGAGG
CTTTTTTGGAGGCCTAGGCTTTTGCAAAAAGCTTTCTAGAGGTACCACCGGAGCTTACCATGACCGAGTA
CAAGCCCACGGTGCGCCTCGCCACCCGCGACGACGTCCCCAGGGCCGTACGCACCCTCGCCGCCGCGTTC
GCCGACTACCCCGCCACGCGCCACACCGTCGATCCGGACCGCCACATCGAGCGGGTCACCGAGCTGCAAG
AACTCTTCCTCACGCGCGTCGGGCTCGACATCGGCAAGGTGTGGGTCGCGGACGACGGCGCCGCCGTGGC
GGTCTGGACCACGCCGGAGAGCGTCGAAGCGGGGGCGGTGTTCGCCGAGATCGGCCCGCGCATGGCCGAG
TTGAGCGGTTCCCGGCTGGCCGCGCAGCAACAGATGGAAGGCCTCCTGGCGCCGCACCGGCCCAAGGAGC
CCGCGTGGTTCCTGGCCACCGTCGGCGTCTCGCCCGACCACCAGGGCAAGGGTCTGGGCAGCGCCGTCGT
GCTCCCCGGAGTGGAGGCGGCCGAGCGCGCCGGGGTGCCCGCCTTCCTGGAGACCTCCGCGCCCCGCAAC
CTCCCCTTCTACGAGCGGCTCGGCTTCACCGTCACCGCCGACGTCGAGGTGCCCGAAGGACCGCGCACCT
GGTGCATGACCCGCAAGCCCGGTGCCAGTTAACGAATTCTAGATCTTGAGACAAATGGCAGTATTCATCC
ACAATTTTAAAAGAAAAGGGGGGATTGGGGGGTACAGTGCAGGGGAAAGAATAGTAGACATAATAGCAAC
AGACATACAAACTAAAGAATTACAAAAACAAATTACAAAAATTCAAAATTTTCGGGTTTATTACAGGGAC
AGCAGAGATCCACTTTGGCGCCGGCTCGAGGCCTGCAGGTGCAAAGATGGATAAAGTTTTAAACAGAGAG
GAATCTTTGCAGCTAATGGACCTTCTAGGTCTTGAAAGGAGTGGGAATTGGCTCCGGTGCCCGTCAGTGG
GCAGAGCGCACATCGCCCACAGTCCCCGAGAAGTTGGGGGGAGGGGTCGGCAATTGAACCGGTGCCTAGA
GAAGGTGGCGCGGGGTAAACTGGGAAAGTGATGTCGTGTACTGGCTCCGCCTTTTTCCCGAGGGTGGGGG
AGAACCGTATATAAGTGCAGTAGTCGCCGTGAACGTTCTTTTTCGCAACGGGTTTGCCGCCAGAACACAG
GTAAGTGCCGTGTGTGGTTCCCGCGGGCCTGGCCTCTTTACGGGTTATGGCCCTTGCGTGCCTTGAATTA
CTTCCACCTGGCTGCAGTACGTGATTCTTGATCCCGAGCTTCGGGTTGGAAGTGGGTGGGAGAGTTCGAG
GCCTTGCGCTTAAGGAGCCCCTTCGCCTCGTGCTTGAGTTGAGGCCTGGCCTGGGCGCTGGGGCCGCCGC
GTGCGAATCTGGTGGCACCTTCGCGCCTGTCTCGCTGCTTTCGATAAGTCTCTAGCCATTTAAAATTTTT
GATGACCTGCTGCGACGCTTTTTTTCTGGCAAGATAGTCTTGTAAATGCGGGCCAAGATCTGCACACTGG
TATTTCGGTTTTTGGGGCCGCGGGCGGCGACGGGGCCCGTGCGTCCCAGCGCACATGTTCGGCGAGGCGG
GGCCTGCGAGCGCGGCCACCGAGAATCGGACGGGGGTAGTCTCAAGCTGGCCGGCCTGCTCTGGTGCCTG
GCCTCGCGCCGCCGTGTATCGCCCCGCCCTGGGCGGCAAGGCTGGCCCGGTCGGCACCAGTTGCGTGAGC
GGAAAGATGGCCGCTTCCCGGCCCTGCTGCAGGGAGCTCAAAATGGAGGACGCGGCGCTCGGGAGAGCGG
GCGGGTGAGTCACCCACACAAAGGAAAAGGGCCTTTCCGTCCTCAGCCGTCGCTTCATGTGACTCCACGG
AGTACCGGGCGCCGTCCAGGCACCTCGATTAGTTCTCGAGCTTTTGGAGTACGTCGTCTTTAGGTTGGGG
GGAGGGGTTTTATGCGATGGAGTTTCCCCACACTGAGTGGGTGGAGACTGAAGTTAGGCCAGCTTGGCAC
TTGATGTAATTCTCCTTGGAATTTGCCCTTTTTGAGTTTGGATCTTGGTTCATTCTCAAGCCTCAGACAG
TGGTTCAAAGTTTTTTTCTTCCATTTCAGGTGTCGTGAGGCTAGCACCGCCACCATGCCCAGTGACCCTC
CATTCAATACCCGAAGAGCCTACACCAGTGAGGATGAAGCCTGGAAGTCATACTTGGAGAATCCCCTGAC
AGCAGCCACCAAGGCCATGATGAGCATTAATGGTGATGAGGACAGTGCTGCTGCCCTCGGCCTGCTCTAT
GACTACTACAAGGTTCCTCGAGACAAGAGGCTGCTGTCTGTAAGCAAAGCAAGTGACAGCCAAGAAGACC
AGGAGAAAAGAAACTGCCTTGGCACCAGTGAAGCCCAGAGTAATTTGAGTGGAGGAGAAAACCGAGTGCA
AGTCCTAAAGACTGTTCCAGTGAACCTTTCCCTAAATCAAGATCACCTGGAGAATTCCAAGCGGGAACAG
TACAGCATCAGCTTCCCCGAGAGCTCTGCCATCATCCCGGTGTCGGGAATCACGGTGGTGAAAGCTGAAG
ATTTCACACCAGTTTTCATGGCCCCACCTGTGCACTATCCCCGGGGAGATGGGGAAGAGCAACGAGTGGT
TATCTTTGAACAGACTCAGTATGACGTGCCCTCGCTGGCCACCCACAGCGCCTATCTCAAAGACGACCAG
CGCAGCACTCCGGACAGCACATACAGCGAGAGCTTCAAGGACGCAGCCACAGAGAAATTTCGGAGTGCTT
CAGTTGGGGCTGAGGAGTACATGTATGATCAGACATCAAGTGGCACATTTCAGTACACCCTGGAAGCCAC
CAAATCTCTCCGTCAGAAGCAGGGGGAGGGCCCCATGACCTACCTCAACAAAGGACAGTTCTATGCCATA
ACACTCAGCGAGACCGGAGACAACAAATGCTTCCGACACCCCATCAGCAAAGTCAGGAGTGTGGTGATGG
TGGTCTTCAGTGAAGACAAAAACAGAGATGAACAGCTCAAATACTGGAAATACTGGCACTCTCGGCAGCA
TACGGCGAAGCAGAGGGTCCTTGACATTGCCGATTACAAGGAGAGCTTTAATACGATTGGAAACATTGAA
GAGATTGCATATAATGCTGTTTCCTTTACCTGGGACGTGAATGAAGAGGCGAAGATTTTCATCACCGTGA
ATTGCTTGAGCACAGATTTCTCCTCCCAAAAAGGGGTGAAAGGACTTCCTTTGATGATTCAGATTGACAC
ATACAGTTATAACAATCGTAGCAATAAACCCATTCATAGAGCTTATTGCCAGATCAAGGTCTTCTGTGAC
AAAGGAGCAGAAAGAAAAATCCGAGATGAAGAGCGGAAGCAGAACAGGAAGAAAGGGAAAGGCCAGGCCT
CCCAAACTCAATGCAACAGCTCCTCTGATGGGAAGTTGGCTGCCATACCTTTACAGAAGAAGAGTGACAT
CACCTACTTCAAAACCATGCCTGATCTCCACTCACAGCCAGTTCTCTTCATACCTGATGTTCACTTTGCA
AACCTGCAGAGGACCGGACAGGTGTATTACAACACGGATGATGAACGAGAAGGTGGCAGTGTCCTTGTTA
AACGGATGTTCCGGCCCATGGAAGAGGAGTTTGGTCCAGTGCCTTCAAAGCAGATGAAAGAAGAAGGGAC
AAAGCGAGTGCTCTTGTACGTGAGGAAGGAGACTGACGATGTGTTCGATGCATTGATGTTGAAGTCTCCC
ACAGTGAAGGGCCTGATGGAAGCGATATCTGAGAAATATGGGCTGCCCGTGGAGAAGATAGCAAAGCTTT
ACAAGAAAAGCAAAAAAGGCATCTTGGTGAACATGGATGACAACATCATCGAGCACTACTCGAACGAGGA
CACCTTCATCCTCAACATGGAGAGCATGGTGGAGGGCTTCAAGGTCACGCTCATGGAAATCTAGTAATGA
ACTAGTCCGTAACTTGAAAGTATTTCGATTTCTTGGCTTTATATATCTTGTGGAAAGGACGATGCGACAA
GTGGCTTCGCCCGAGGACGCGTTAAGTCGACAATCAACCTCTGGATTACAAAATTTGTGAAAGATTGACT
GGTATTCTTAACTATGTTGCTCCTTTTACGCTATGTGGATACGCTGCTTTAATGCCTTTGTATCATGCTA
TTGCTTCCCGTATGGCTTTCATTTTCTCCTCCTTGTATAAATCCTGGTTGCTGTCTCTTTATGAGGAGTT
GTGGCCCGTTGTCAGGCAACGTGGCGTGGTGTGCACTGTGTTTGCTGACGCAACCCCCACTGGTTGGGGC
ATTGCCACCACCTGTCAGCTCCTTTCCGGGACTTTCGCTTTCCCCCTCCCTATTGCCACGGCGGAACTCA
TCGCCGCCTGCCTTGCCCGCTGCTGGACAGGGGCTCGGCTGTTGGGCACTGACAATTCCGTGGTGTTGTC
GGGGAAATCATCGTCCTTTCCTTGGCTGCTCGCCTGTGTTGCCACCTGGATTCTGCGCGGGACGTCCTTC
TGCTACGTCCCTTCGGCCCTCAATCCAGCGGACCTTCCTTCCCGCGGCCTGCTGCCGGCTCTGCGGCCTC
TTCCGCGTCTTCGCCTTCGCCCTCAGACGAGTCGGATCTCCCTTTGGGCCGCCTCCCCGCGTCGACTTTA
AGACCAATGACTTACAAGGCAGCTGTAGATCTTAGCCACTTTTTAAAAGAAAAGGGGGGACTGGAAGGGC
TAATTCACTCCCAACGAAGACAAGATCTGCTTTTTGCTTGTACTGGGTCTCTCTGGTTAGACCAGATCTG
AGCCTGGGAGCTCTCTGGCTAACTAGGGAACCCACTGCTTAAGCCTCAATAAAGCTTGCCTTGAGTGCTT
CAAGTAGTGTGTGCCCGTCTGTTGTGTGACTCTGGTAACTAGAGATCCCTCAGACCCTTTTAGTCAGTGT
GGAAAATCTCTAGCAGTACGTATAGTAGTTCATGTCATCTTATTATTCAGTATTTATAACTTGCAAAGAA
ATGAATATCAGAGAGTGAGAGGAACTTGTTTATTGCAGCTTATAATGGTTACAAATAAAGCAATAGCATC
ACAAATTTCACAAATAAAGCATTTTTTTCACTGCATTCTAGTTGTGGTTTGTCCAAACTCATCAATGTAT
CTTATCATGTCTGGCTCTAGCTATCCCGCCCCTAACTCCGCCCATCCCGCCCCTAACTCCGCCCAGTTCC
GCCCATTCTCCGCCCCATGGCTGACTAATTTTTTTTATTTATGCAGAGGCCGAGGCCGCCTCGGCCTCTG
AGCTATTCCAGAAGTAGTGAGGAGGCTTTTTTGGAGGCCTAGGGACGTACCCAATTCGCCCTATAGTGAG
TCGTATTACGCGCGCTCACTGGCCGTCGTTTTACAACGTCGTGACTGGGAAAACCCTGGCGTTACCCAAC
TTAATCGCCTTGCAGCACATCCCCCTTTCGCCAGCTGGCGTAATAGCGAAGAGGCCCGCACCGATCGCCC
TTCCCAACAGTTGCGCAGCCTGAATGGCGAATGGG
[124 nt withheld, positions 7526-7649]
C
[91 nt withheld, positions 7651-7741]
A
[49 nt withheld, positions 7743-7791]
CCTTTGACGTTGGAGTCCACGTTCTTT
[37 nt withheld, positions 7819-7855]
ACCCTATCTCGGTCTATTCTTTTGATTTATAAGGGATTTTGCCGATTTCGGCCTATTGGTTAAAAAATGA
GCTGATTTAACAAAAATTTAACGCGAATTTTAACAAAATATTAACGCTTACAATTTAGGTGGCACTTTTC
GGGGAAATGTGCGCGGAACCCCTATTTGTTTATTTTTCTAAATACATTCAAATATGTATCCGCTCATGAG
ACAATAACCCTGATAAATGCTTCAATAATATTGAAAAAGGAAGAGTATGAGTATTCAACATTTCCGTGTC
GCCCTTATTCCCTTTTTTGCGGCATTTTGCCTTCCTGTTTTTGCTCACCCAGAAACGCTGGTGAAAGTAA
AAGATGCTGAAGATCAGTTGGGTGCACGAGTGGGTTACATCGAACTGGATCTCAACAGCGGTAAGATCCT
TGAGAGTTTTCGCCCCGAAGAACGTTTTCCAATGATGAGCACTTTTAAAGTTCTGCTATGTGGCGCGGTA
TTATCCCGTATTGACGCCGGGCAAGAGCAACTCGGTCGCCGCATACACTATTCTCAGAATGACTTGGTTG
AGTACTCACCAGTCACAGAAAAGCATCTTACGGATGGCATGACAGTAAGAGAATTATGCAGTGCTGCCAT
AACCATGAGTGATAACACTGCGGCCAACTTACTTCTGACAACGATCGGAGGACCGAAGGAGCTAACCGCT
TTTTTGCACAACATGGGGGATCATGTAACTCGCCTTGATCGTTGGGAACCGGAGCTGAATGAAGCCATAC
CAAACGACGAGCGTGACACCACGATGCCTGTAGCAATGGCAACAACGTTGCGCAAACTATTAACTGGCGA
ACTACTTACTCTAGCTTCCCGGCAACAATTAATAGACTGGATGGAGGCGGATAAAGTTGCAGGACCACTT
CTGCGCTCGGCCCTTCCGGCTGGCTGGTTTATTGCTGATAAATCTGGAGCCGGTGAGCGTGGGTCTCGCG
GTATCATTGCAGCACTGGGGCCAGATGGTAAGCCCTCCCGTATCGTAGTTATCTACACGACGGGGAGTCA
GGCAACTATGGATGAACGAAATAGACAGATCGCTGAGATAGGTGCCTCACTGATTAAGCATTGGTAACTG
TCAGACCAAGTTTACTCATATATACTTTAGATTGATTTAAAACTTCATTTTTAATTTAAAAGGATCTAGG
TGAAGATCCTTTTTGATAATCTCATGACCAAAATCCCTTAACGTGAGTTTTCGTTCCACTGAGCGTCAGA
CCCCGTAGAAAAGATCAAAGGATCTTCTTGAGATCCTTTTTTTCTGCGCGTAATCTGCTGCTTGCAAACA
AAAAAACCACCGCTACCAGCGGTGGTTTGTTTGCCGGATCAAGAGCTACCAACTCTTTTTCCGAAGGTAA
CTGGCTTCAGCAGAGCGCAGATACCAAATACTGTTCTTCTAGTGTAGCCGTAGTTAGGCCACCACTTCAA
GAACTCTGTAGCACCGCCTACATACCTCGCTCTGCTAATCCTGTTACCAGTGGCTGCTGCCAGTGGCGAT
AAGTCGTGTCTTACCGGGTTGGACTCAAGACGATAGTTACCGGATAAGGCGCAGCGGTCGGGCTGAACGG
GGGGTTCGTGCACACAGCCCAGCTTGGAGCGAACGACCTACACCGAACTGAGATACCTACAGCGTGAGCT
ATGAGAAAGCGCCACGCTTCCCGAAGGGAGAAAGGCGGACAGGTATCCGGTAAGCGGCAGGGTCGGAACA
GGAGAGCGCACGAGGGAGCTTCCAGGGGGAAACGCCTGGTATCTTTATAGTCCTGTCGGGTTTCGCCACC
TCTGACTTGAGCGTCGATTTTTGTGATGCTCGTCAGGGGGGCGGAGCCTATGGAAAAACGCCAGCAACGC
GGCCTTTTTACGGTTCCTGGCCTTTTGCTGGCCTTTTGCTCACATGTTCTTTCCTGCGTTATCCCCTGAT
TCTGTGGATAACCGTATTACCGCCTTTGAGTGAGCTGATACCGCTCGCCGCAGCCGAACGACCGAGCGCA
GCGAGTCAGTGAGCGAGGAAGCGGAAGAGCGCCCAATACGCAAACCGCCTCTCCCCGCGCGTTGGCCGAT
TCATTAATGCAGCTGGCACGACAGGTTTCCCGACTGGAAAGCGGGCAGTGAGCGCAACGCAATTAATGTG
AGTTAGCTCACTCATTAGGCACCCCAGGCTTTACACTTTATGCTTCCGGCTCGTATGTTGTGTGGAATTG
TGAGCGGATAACAATTTCACACAGGAAACAGCTATGACCATGATTACGCCAAGCGCGCAATTAACCCTCA
CTAAAGGGAACAAAAGCTGGAGCTGCAAGC
