>Addgene plasmid #141952 | TFORF2163 | depositor partial sequence | sequence record 277993 | Insert
ACCGCCACCATGCCCAGTGACCCTCCATTCAATACCCGAAGAGCCTACACCAGTGAGGATGAAGCCTGGA
AGTCATACTTGGAGAATCCCCTGACAGCAGCCACCAAGGCCATGATGAGCATTAATGGTGATGAGGACAG
TGCTGCTGCCCTCGGCCTGCTCTATGACTACTACAAGGTTCCTCGAGACAAGAGGCTGCTGTCTGTAAGC
AAAGCAAGTGACAGCCAAGAAGACCAGGAGAAAAGAAACTGCCTTGGCACCAGTGAAGCCCAGAGTAATT
TGAGTGGAGGAGAAAACCGAGTGCAAGTCCTAAAGACTGTTCCAGTGAACCTTTCCCTAAATCAAGATCA
CCTGGAGAATTCCAAGCGGGAACAGTACAGCATCAGCTTCCCCGAGAGCTCTGCCATCATCCCGGTGTCG
GGAATCACGGTGGTGAAAGCTGAAGATTTCACACCAGTTTTCATGGCCCCACCTGTGCACTATCCCCGGG
GAGATGGGGAAGAGCAACGAGTGGTTATCTTTGAACAGACTCAGTATGACGTGCCCTCGCTGGCCACCCA
CAGCGCCTATCTCAAAGACGACCAGCGCAGCACTCCGGACAGCACATACAGCGAGAGCTTCAAGGACGCA
GCCACAGAGAAATTTCGGAGTGCTTCAGTTGGGGCTGAGGAGTACATGTATGATCAGACATCAAGTGGCA
CATTTCAGTACACCCTGGAAGCCACCAAATCTCTCCGTCAGAAGCAGGGGGAGGGCCCCATGACCTACCT
CAACAAAGGACAGTTCTATGCCATAACACTCAGCGAGACCGGAGACAACAAATGCTTCCGACACCCCATC
AGCAAAGTCAGGAGTGTGGTGATGGTGGTCTTCAGTGAAGACAAAAACAGAGATGAACAGCTCAAATACT
GGAAATACTGGCACTCTCGGCAGCATACGGCGAAGCAGAGGGTCCTTGACATTGCCGATTACAAGGAGAG
CTTTAATACGATTGGAAACATTGAAGAGATTGCATATAATGCTGTTTCCTTTACCTGGGACGTGAATGAA
GAGGCGAAGATTTTCATCACCGTGAATTGCTTGAGCACAGATTTCTCCTCCCAAAAAGGGGTGAAAGGAC
TTCCTTTGATGATTCAGATTGACACATACAGTTATAACAATCGTAGCAATAAACCCATTCATAGAGCTTA
TTGCCAGATCAAGGTCTTCTGTGACAAAGGAGCAGAAAGAAAAATCCGAGATGAAGAGCGGAAGCAGAAC
AGGAAGAAAGGGAAAGGCCAGGCCTCCCAAACTCAATGCAACAGCTCCTCTGATGGGAAGTTGGCTGCCA
TACCTTTACAGAAGAAGAGTGACATCACCTACTTCAAAACCATGCCTGATCTCCACTCACAGCCAGTTCT
CTTCATACCTGATGTTCACTTTGCAAACCTGCAGAGGACCGGACAGGTGTATTACAACACGGATGATGAA
CGAGAAGGTGGCAGTGTCCTTGTTAAACGGATGTTCCGGCCCATGGAAGAGGAGTTTGGTCCAGTGCCTT
CAAAGCAGATGAAAGAAGAAGGGACAAAGCGAGTGCTCTTGTACGTGAGGAAGGAGACTGACGATGTGTT
CGATGCATTGATGTTGAAGTCTCCCACAGTGAAGGGCCTGATGGAAGCGATATCTGAGAAATATGGGCTG
CCCGTGGAGAAGATAGCAAAGCTTTACAAGAAAAGCAAAAAAGGCATCTTGGTGAACATGGATGACAACA
TCATCGAGCACTACTCGAACGAGGACACCTTCATCCTCAACATGGAGAGCATGGTGGAGGGCTTCAAGGT
CACGCTCATGGAAATCTAGTAATGAACTAGTCCGTAACTTGAAAGTATTTCGATTTCTTGGCTTTATATA
TCTTGTGGAAAGGACGATGCGACAAGTGGCTTCGCCCGAGG
