>Addgene plasmid #141952 | TFORF2163 | depositor partial sequence | sequence record 277994 | Barcode
TGCGACAAGTGGCTTCGCCCGAGG
